>Addgene plasmid #63310 | pFusX2-28 | depositor partial sequence | sequence record 105138 | pFusX2_CGT
AGTCTTAAGCGTCTCCCTGACCCCGGACCAAGTGGTGGCTATCGCCAGCCACGATGGCGGCAAGCAAGCG
CTCGAAACGGTGCAGCGGCTGTTGCCGGTGCTGTGCCAGGACCATGGCCTGACCCCGGACCAAGTGGTGG
CTATCGCCAGCAACAATGGCGGCAAGCAAGCGCTCGAAACGGTGCAGCGGCTGTTGCCGGTGCTGTGCCA
GGACCATGGCCTGACCCCGGACCAAGTGGTGGCTATCGCCAGCAACGGTGGCGGCAAGCAAGCGCTCGAA
ACGGTGCAGCGGCTGTTGCCGGTGCTGTGCCAGGACCATGGCGAGACGTC
