>Addgene plasmid #63310 | pFusX2-28 | depositor partial sequence | sequence record 105139 | FusX2
CGTCTCCCTGACCCCGGACCAAGTGGTGGCTATCGAGACCGGCGCCGCTACGGGCGCGTCCCATTCGCCA
TTCAGGCTGCGCAACTGTTGGGAAGGGCGATCGGTGCGGGCTCTTCGCTATTACGCCAGCTGGCGAAAGG
GGGATGTGCTGCAAGGCGATTAAGTTGGGAACGCCAGGGTTTTCCCAGTCACGACGTTGTAAAACGACGG
CCAGTGAGCGCGCGTAATCGACTCACTATAGGGCGAATTGGGTACCGGGCCCCCCCTCGAGGTCCTCCAG
CTTTTGTTCCCTTTAGTGAGGGTTAATTGCGCGCTTGGCGTAATCATGGTCATAGCTGTTTCCTGTGTGA
AATTGTTATCCGCTCACAATTCCACACAACATACGAGCCGGAAGCATAAAGTGTAAAGCCTGGGGTGCCT
AATGAGTGAGCTAACTCACATTAATTGCGTTGCGCTCACTGCCCGCTTTCCACCGGTGGTCTCTGGCGGC
AAGCAAGCGCTCGAAACGGTGCAGCGGCTGTTGCCGGTGCTGTGCCAGGACCATGGCGAGACGTCTAGAC
CAGCCAGGACAGAAATGCCTCGACTTCGCTGCTACCCAAGGTTGCCGGGTGACGCACACCGTGGAAACGG
ATGAAGGCACGAACCCAGTGGACATAAGCCTGTTCGGTTCGTAAGCTGTAATGCAAGTAGCGTATGCGCT
CACGCAACTGGTCCAGAACCTTGACCGAACGCAGCGGTGGTAACGGCGCAGTGGCGGTTTTCATGGCTTG
TTATGACTGTTTTTTTGGGGTACAGTCTATGCCTCGGGCATCCAAGCAGCAAGCGCGTTACGCCGTGGGT
CGATGTTTGATGTTATGGAGCAGCAACGATGTTACGCAGCAGGGCAGTCGCCCTAAAACAAAGTTAAACA
TTATGAGGGAAGCGGTGATCGCCGAAGTATCGACTCAACTATCAGAGGTAGTTGGCGTCATCGAGCGCCA
TCTCGAACCGACGTTGCTGGCCGTACATTTGTACGGCTCCGCAGTGGATGGCGGCCTGAAGCCACACAGT
GATATTGATTTGCTGGTTACGGTGACCGTAAGGCTTGATGAAACAACGCGGCGAGCTTTGATCAACGACC
TTTTGGAAACTTCGGCTTCCCCTGGAGAGAGCGAGATTCTCCGCGCTGTAGAAGTCACCATTGTTGTGCA
CGACGACATCATTCCGTGGCGTTATCCAGCTAAGCGCGAACTGCAATTTGGAGAATGGCAGCGCAATGAC
ATTCTTGCAGGTATCTTCGAGCCAGCCACGATCGACATTGATCTGGCTATCTTGCTGACAAAAGCAAGAG
AACATAGCGTTGCCTTGGTAGGTCCAGCGGCGGAGGAACTCTTTGATCCGGTTCCTGAACAGGATCTATT
TGAGGCGCTAAATGAAACCTTAACGCTATGGAACTCGCCGCCCGACTGGGCTGGCGATGAGCGAAATGTA
GTGCTTACGTTGTCCCGCATTTGGTACAGCGCAGTAACCGGCAAAATCGCGCCGAAGGATGTCGCTGCCG
ACTGGGCAATGGAGCGCCTGCCGGCCCAGTATCAGCCCGTCATACTTGAAGCTAGACAGGCTTATCTTGG
ACAAGAAGAAGATCGCTTGGCCTCGCGCGCAGATCAGTTGGAAGAATTTGTCCACTACGTGAAAGGCGAG
ATCACCAAGGTAGTCGGCAAATAACCCTCGAGCCACCCATGACCAAAATCCCTTAACGTGAGTTACGCGT
CGTTCCACTGAGCGTCAGACCCCGTAGAAAAGATCAAAGGATCTTCTTGAGATCCTTTTTTTCTGCGCGT
AATCTGCTGCTTGCAAACAAAAAAACCACCGCTACCAGCGGTGGTTTGTTTGCCGGATCAAGAGCTACCA
ACTCTTTTTCCGAAGGTAACTGGCTTCAGCAGAGCGCAGATACCAAATACTGTCCTTCTAGTGTAGCCGT
AGTTAGGCCACCACTTCAAGAACTCTGTAGCACCGCCTACATACCTCGCTCTGCTAATCCTGTTACCAGT
GGCTGCTGCCAGTGGCGATAAGTCGTGTCTTACCGGGTTGGACTCAAGACGATAGTTACCGGATAAGGCG
CAGCGGTCGGGCTGAACGGGGGGTTCGTGCACACAGCCCAGCTTGGAGCGAACGACCTACACCGAACTGA
GATACCTACAGCGTGAGCATTGAGAAAGCGCCACGCTTCCCGAAGGGAGAAAGGCGGACAGGTATCCGGT
AAGCGGCAGGGTCGGAACAGGAGAGCGCACGAGGGAGCTTCCAGGGGGAAACGCCTGGTATCTTTATAGT
CCTGTCGGGTTTCGCCACCTCTGACTTGAGCGTCGATTTTTGTGATGCTCGTCAGGGGGGCGGAGCCTAT
GGAAAAACGCCAGCAACGCGGCCTTTTTACGGTTCCTGGCCTTTTGCTGGCCTTTTGCTCACATGTTCTT
TCCTGCGTTATCCCCTGATTCTGTGGATAACCGTATTACCGCCTTTGAGTGAGCTGATACCGCTCGCCGC
AGCCGAACGACCGAGCGCAGCGAGTCAGTGAGCGAGGAAGCGGAAGAGCGCCCAATACGCAAACCGCCTC
TCCCCGCGCGTTGGCCGATTCATTAATGCAGCTGGCACGACAGGTTTCCCGACTGGAAAGCGGGCAGTGA
GCGCAACGCAATTAATACGCGTACCGCTAGCCAGGAAGAGTTTGTAGAAACGCAAAAAGGCCATCCGTCA
GGATGGCCTTCTGCTTAGTTTGATGCCTGGCAGTTTATGGCGGGCGTCCTGCCCGCCACCCTCCGGGCCG
TTGCTTCACAACGTTCAAATCCGCTCCCGGCGGATTTGTCCTACTCAGGAGAGCGTTCACCGACAAACAA
CAGATAAAACGAAAGGCCCAGTCTTCCGACTGAGCCTTTCGTTTTATTTGATGCCTGGCAGTTCCCTACT
CTCGCGTTAACGCTAGCATGGATGTTTTCCCAGTCACGACGTTGTAAAACGACGGCCAGTCTTAAG
