>Addgene plasmid #63310 | pFusX2-28 | addgene partial sequence | sequence record 111173 | pCR8_R1 5'-cgaaccgaacaggcttatgt-3'
CGTCACCCGGCAACCTTGGGTAGCAGCGAAGTCGAGGCATTTCTGTCCTGGCTGGTCTAGACGTCTCGCC
ATGGTCCTGGCACAGCACCGGCAACAGCCGCTGCACCGTTTCGAGCGCTTGCTTGCCGCCACCGTTGCTG
GCGATAGCCACCACTTGGTCCGGGGTCAGGCCATGGTCCTGGCACAGCACCGGCAACAGCCGCTGCACCG
TTTCGAGCGCTTGCTTGCCGCCATTGTTGCTGGCGATAGCCACCACTTGGTCCGGGGTCAGGCCATGGTC
CTGGCACAGCACCGGCAACAGCCGCTGCACCGTTTCGAGCGCTTGCTTGCCGCCATCGTGGCTGGCGATA
GCCACCACTTGGTCCGGGGTCAGGGAGACGCTTAAGACTGGCCGTCGTTTTACAACGTCGTGACTGGGAA
AACATCCATGCTAGCGTTAACGCGAGAGTAGGGAACTGCCAGGCATCAAATAAAACGAAAGGCTCAGTCG
GAAGACTGGGCCTTTCGTTTTATCTGTTGTTTGTCGGTGAACGCTCTCCTGAGTAGGACAAATCCGCCGG
GAGCGGATTTGAACGTTGTGAAGCAACGGCCCGGAAGGGTGGCG
