[The description below was written by a language model from this plasmid's Addgene catalogue record.]
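Description:
pFusX2-28 is a library component plasmid from the FusX system, a one-step method for assembling TALE repeat arrays for genome engineering. It is built on the FusX2 backbone (about 3 kb without insert) and is catalogued as a TALEN-type vector. It is a high-copy bacterial plasmid maintained in standard E. coli cloning strains under spectinomycin selection. No feature table accompanies the record, so the origin of replication and any other backbone elements are not stated. The pCR8-named sequencing primers suggest a pCR8-related backbone, but the record does not confirm this.

The insert is a synthetic, pre-assembled trimer of TALE repeat modules carrying the repeat variable diresidues HD, NN and NG. Under the standard TALE code these recognise C, G and T respectively, which matches the alternative insert name X2_CGT. The trimer occupies RVD positions 4 to 6 of the final array. It was installed through BsaI sites that were destroyed during cloning, as is typical of Golden Gate-style construction with type IIS enzymes.

The plasmid carries no stated promoter or expression cassette and is not meant to be expressed on its own. It is one member of a set of positional trimer libraries. A user picks the plasmid matching the desired three-base stretch at each position and combines the chosen plasmids in a single reaction with a receiver vector. This produces a full-length TALE DNA-binding domain for a TALEN or other TALE fusion. The record does not describe the enzyme used in that final assembly or the destination vectors.
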