Addgene plasmid #63310: pFusX2-28
Purpose: Encodes RVD positions 4-6 in TALEN assembly
Depositing lab: Stephen Ekker. Depositing organization: Mayo Foundation for Medical Education and Research. Publication: FusX: A rapid one-step TALE assembly system for genome science. Ma AC, McNulty MS, Tanya PL, Jarryd CM, Martinez-Galvez G, Argue DP, Lee HB, Urban MD, Bullard CE, Blackburn PR, Man TK, Clark KJ, Ekker SC. Hum Gene Ther. 2016 Jun;27(6):451-63. doi: 10.1089/hum.2015.172 PubMed 26854857.
Backbone
  Vector backbone: FusX2
  Backbone size w/o insert (bp): 3006
  Vector type: TALEN
Growth in bacteria
  Bacterial resistance: Spectinomycin, 50 μg/mL
  Growth temperature: 37°C
  Growth strain: DH5alpha
  Copy number: High Copy
Gene/Insert
  Gene/Insert name: HD NN NG (alt name: X2_CGT)
  Species: Synthetic
  Mutation: none
  Cloning method: Restriction Enzyme; 5′ cloning site BsaI (destroyed during cloning); 3′ cloning site BsaI (destroyed during cloning)
  Sequencing primers: 5′ pCR8_F1; 3′ pCR8_R1
Terms and licenses: Academic/Nonprofit Terms; Industry Terms: Not Available to Industry
How to cite: pFusX2-28 was a gift from Stephen Ekker (Addgene plasmid # 63310 ; http://n2t.net/addgene:63310 ; RRID:Addgene_63310)
